>Addgene plasmid #161001 | pLV_Stargazin-mTurquoise2-iLID | addgene full sequence | sequence record 317280 | Addgene NGS Result
TGGAAGGGCTAATTCACTCCCAAAGAAGACAAGATATCCTTGATCTGTGGATCTACCACACACAAGGCTA
CTTCCCTGATTAGCAGAACTACACACCAGGGCCAGGGGTCAGATATCCACTGACCTTTGGATGGTGCTAC
AAGCTAGTACCAGTTGAGCCAGATAAGGTAGAAGAGGCCAATAAAGGAGAGAACACCAGCTTGTTACACC
CTGTGAGCCTGCATGGGATGGATGACCCGGAGAGAGAAGTGTTAGAGTGGAGGTTTGACAGCCGCCTAGC
ATTTCATCACGTGGCCCGAGAGCTGCATCCGGAGTACTTCAAGAACTGCTGATATCGAGCTTGCTACAAG
GGACTTTCCGCTGGGGACTTTCCAGGGAGGCGTGGCCTGGGCGGGACTGGGGAGTGGCGAGCCCTCAGAT
CCTGCATATAAGCAGCTGCTTTTTGCCTGTACTGGGTCTCTCTGGTTAGACCAGATCTGAGCCTGGGAGC
TCTCTGGCTAACTAGGGAACCCACTGCTTAAGCCTCAATAAAGCTTGCCTTGAGTGCTTCAAGTAGTGTG
TGCCCGTCTGTTGTGTGACTCTGGTAACTAGAGATCCCTCAGACCCTTTTAGTCAGTGTGGAAAATCTCT
AGCAGTGGCGCCCGAACAGGGACTTGAAAGCGAAAGGGAAACCAGAGGAGCTCTCTCGACGCAGGACTCG
GCTTGCTGAAGCGCGCACGGCAAGAGGCGAGGGGCGGCGACTGGTGAGTACGCCAAAAATTTTGACTAGC
GGAGGCTAGAAGGAGAGAGATGGGTGCGAGAGCGTCAGTATTAAGCGGGGGAGAATTAGATCGCGATGGG
AAAAAATTCGGTTAAGGCCAGGGGGAAAGAAAAAATATAAATTAAAACATATAGTATGGGCAAGCAGGGA
GCTAGAACGATTCGCAGTTAATCCTGGCCTGTTAGAAACATCAGAAGGCTGTAGACAAATACTGGGACAG
CTACAACCATCCCTTCAGACAGGATCAGAAGAACTTAGATCATTATATAATACAGTAGCAACCCTCTATT
GTGTGCATCAAAGGATAGAGATAAAAGACACCAAGGAAGCTTTAGACAAGATAGAGGAAGAGCAAAACAA
AAGTAAGACCACCGCACAGCAAGCGGCCGGCCGCTGATCTTCAGACCTGGAGGAGGAGATATGAGGGACA
ATTGGAGAAGTGAATTATATAAATATAAAGTAGTAAAAATTGAACCATTAGGAGTAGCACCCACCAAGGC
AAAGAGAAGAGTGGTGCAGAGAGAAAAAAGAGCAGTGGGAATAGGAGCTTTGTTCCTTGGGTTCTTGGGA
GCAGCAGGAAGCACTATGGGCGCAGCGTCAATGACGCTGACGGTACAGGCCAGACAATTATTGTCTGGTA
TAGTGCAGCAGCAGAACAATTTGCTGAGGGCTATTGAGGCGCAACAGCATCTGTTGCAACTCACAGTCTG
GGGCATCAAGCAGCTCCAGGCAAGAATCCTGGCTGTGGAAAGATACCTAAAGGATCAACAGCTCCTGGGG
ATTTGGGGTTGCTCTGGAAAACTCATTTGCACCACTGCTGTGCCTTGGAATGCTAGTTGGAGTAATAAAT
CTCTGGAACAGATTTGGAATCACACGACCTGGATGGAGTGGGACAGAGAAATTAACAATTACACAAGCTT
AATACACTCCTTAATTGAAGAATCGCAAAACCAGCAAGAAAAGAATGAACAAGAATTATTGGAATTAGAT
AAATGGGCAAGTTTGTGGAATTGGTTTAACATAACAAATTGGCTGTGGTATATAAAATTATTCATAATGA
TAGTAGGAGGCTTGGTAGGTTTAAGAATAGTTTTTGCTGTACTTTCTATAGTGAATAGAGTTAGGCAGGG
ATATTCACCATTATCGTTTCAGACCCACCTCCCAACCCCGAGGGGACCCGACAGGCCCGAAGGAATAGAA
GAAGAAGGTGGAGAGAGAGACAGAGACAGATCCATTCGATTAGTGAACGGATCTCGACGGTATCGCCTTT
AAAAGAAAAGGGGGGATTGGGGGGTACAGTGCAGGGGAAAGAATAGTAGACATAATAGCAACAGACATAC
AAACTAAAGAATTACAAAAACAAATTACAAAAATTCAAAATTTTCGGGTTTATTACAGGGACAGCAGAGA
TCCAGTTTATCGATGAGGCCCTTTCGTCTTCACATATGCGGGAGGTGGTCCCTGCAGTTACGCCAATGAT
AACCCCCGCCAGAAAAATCTTAGTAGCCTTCCCTTTTTGTTTTCCGTGCCCCAACTCGGCGGATTGACTC
GGCCCCTTCCGGAAACACCCGAATCAACTTCTAGTCAAATTATTGTTCACGCCGCAATGACCCACCCCTG
GCCCGCGTCTGTGGAACTGACCCCTGGTGTACAGGAGAGTTCGCTGCTGAAAGTGGTCCCAAAGGGGTAC
TAGTTTTTAAGCTCCCAACTCCCCCTCCCCCAGCGTCTGGAGGATTCCACACCCTCGCACCGCAGGGGCG
AGGAAGTGGGCGGAGTCCGGTTTTGGCGCCAGCCGCTGAGGCTGCCAAGCAGAAAAGCCACCGCTGAGGA
GACTCCGGTCACTGTCCTCGCCCCGCCTCCCCCTTCCCTCCCCTTGGGGACCACCGGGCGCCACGCCGCG
AACGGTAAGTGCCGCGGTCGTCGGCGCCTCCGCCCTCCCCCTAGGGCCCCAATTCCCAGCGGGCGCGGCG
CGCGGCCCCTCCCCCCGCCGGGCGCGCGCCCGCTGCCCCGCCCTTCGTGGCCGCCCGGCGTGGGCGGTGC
CACCCCTCCCCCCGGCGGCCCCGCGCGCAGCTCCCGGCTCCCTCCCCCTTCGGATGTGGCTTGAGCTGTA
GGCGCGGAGACTCGAGGTGCCCGTCAGTGGGCAGAGCGCACATCGCCCACAGTCCCCGAGAAGTTGGGGG
GAGGGGTCGGCAATTGAACCGGTGCCTAGAGAAGGTGGCGCGGGGTAAACTGGGAAAGTGATGTCGTGTA
CTGGCTCCGCCTTTTTCCCGAGGGTGGGGGAGAACCGTATATAAGTGCAGTAGTCGCCGTGAACGTTCTT
TTTCGCAACGGGTTTGCCGCCAGAACACAGGTAAGTGCCGTGTGTGGTTCCCGCGGGCCTGGCCTCTTTA
CGGGTTATGGCCCTTGCGTGCCTTGAATTACTTCCACCTGGCTGCAGTACGTGATTCTTGATCCCGAGCT
TCGGGTTGGAAGTGGGTGGGAGAGTTCGAGGCCTTGCGCTTAAGGAGCCCCTTCGCCTCGTGCTTGAGTT
GAAGCCTGGCCTGGGCGCTGGGGCCGCCGCGTGCGAATCTGGTGGCACCTTCGCGCCTGTCTCGCTGCTT
TCGATAAGTCTCTAGCCATTTAAAATTTTTGATGACCTGCTGCGACGCTTTTTTTCTGGCAAGATAGTCT
TGTAAATGCGGGCCAAGATCTGCACACTGGTATTTCGGTTTTTGGGGCCGCGGGCGGCGACGGGGCCCGT
GCGTCCCAGCGCACATGTTCGGCGAGGCGGGGCCTGCGAGCGCGGCCACCGAGAATCGGACGGGGGTAGT
CTCAAGCTGGCCGGCCTGCTCTGGTGCCTGGCCTCGCGCCGCCGTGTATCGCCCCGCCCTGGGCGGCAAG
GCTGGCCCGGTCGGCACCAGTTGCGTGAGCGGAAAGATGGCCGCTTCCCGGCCCTGCTGCAGGGAGCTCA
AAATGGAGGACGCGGCGCTCGGGAGAGCGGGCGGGTGAGTCACCCACACAAAGGAAAAGGGCCTTTCCGT
CCTCAGCCGTCGCTTCATGTGACTCCACGGAGTACCGGGCGCCGTCCAGGCACCTCGATTAGTTCTCGAG
CTTTTGGAGTACGTCGTCTTTAGGTTGGGGGGAGGGGTTTTATGCGATGGAGTTTCCCCACACTGAGTGG
GTGGAGACTGAAGTTAGGCCAGCTTGGCACTTGATGTAATTCTCCTTGGAATTTGCCCTTTTTGAGTTTG
GATCTTGGTTCATTCTCAAGCCTCAGACAGTGGTTCAAAGTTTTTTTCTTCCATTTCAGGTGTCGTGAGG
GATCCGCGCAAATGGGGCTGTTTGATCGAGGTGTTCAAATGCTTTTAACCACCGTTGGTGCTTTCGCTGC
CTTCAGCTTGATGACCATCGCTGTGGGAACCGACTATTGGCTGTACTCCAGAGGGGTTTGCAAGACCAAA
AGTGTCAGTGAGAATGAAACCAGCAAGAAGAACGAGGAAGTTATGACCCATTCCGGATTATGGAGAACCT
GCTGCCTCGAAGGGAACTTCAAAGGTCTGTGCAAGCAAATCGACCACTTTCCGGAAGACGCGGACTACGA
AGCTGACACCGCAGAGTATTTCCTCCGGGCCGTGAGGGCCTCGAGTATCTTCCCGATCCTGAGTGTGATC
CTGCTTTTCATGGGTGGCCTCTGCATCGCAGCCAGCGAGTTCTACAAACCGGTGAACTGCAGGAAGAGCT
CGAAGAATTCGAAAAGCTTGACACGCCACAACATCATCCTGAGTGCTGGCATCTTCTTCGTGTCTGCAGG
TCTTAGTAATATCATCGGGATCATCGTGTATATATCAGCCAATGCTGGAGACCCCTCCAAGAGTGACTCC
AAAAAGAACAGCTACTCCTACGGCTGGTCCTTCTACTTCGGGGCCCTGTCCTTCATCATCGCCGAGATGG
TCGGGGTGCTGGCCGTGCACATGTTTATCGACCGCCACAAACAGCTGCGGGCCACGGCCCGCGCCACCGA
CTACCTCCAGGCCTCCGCCATCACCCGCATCCCCAGCTACCGCTACCGCTACCAGCGCCGCAGCCGCTCC
AGCTCGCGCTCCACCGAGCCCTCTCACTCCAGAGACGCCTCGCCCGTGGGCGTGAAGGGCTTCAACACCC
TGCCGTCCACGGAGATCTCCATGTACACCCTCAGTAGGGACCCCCTGAAGGCTGCCACCACGCCCACCGC
CACCTACAACTCGGACAGGGATAACAGCTTTCTCCAGGTCCACAACTGTATCCAGAAGGACAGCAAGGAC
TCTTTCCACGCCAACACAGCCAACCGCCGGACCACGCCCGTAGGATCCGTGAGCAAGGGCGAGGAGCTGT
TCACCGGGGTGGTGCCCATCCTGGTCGAGCTGGACGGCGACGTAAACGGCCACAAGTTCAGCGTGTCCGG
CGAGGGCGAGGGCGATGCCACCTACGGCAAGCTGACCCTGAAGTTCATCTGCACCACCGGCAAGCTGCCC
GTGCCCTGGCCCACCCTCGTGACCACCCTGTCCTGGGGCGTGCAGTGCTTCGCCCGCTACCCCGACCACA
TGAAGCAGCACGACTTCTTCAAGTCCGCCATGCCCGAAGGCTACGTCCAGGAGCGCACCATCTTCTTCAA
GGACGACGGCAACTACAAGACCCGCGCCGAGGTGAAGTTCGAGGGCGACACCCTGGTGAACCGCATCGAG
CTGAAGGGCATCGACTTCAAGGAGGACGGCAACATCCTGGGGCACAAGCTGGAGTACAACTACTTTAGCG
ACAACGTCTATATCACCGCCGACAAGCAGAAGAACGGCATCAAGGCCAACTTCAAGATCCGCCACAACAT
CGAGGACGGCGGCGTGCAGCTCGCCGACCACTACCAGCAGAACACCCCCATCGGCGACGGCCCCGTGCTG
CTGCCCGACAACCACTACCTGAGCACCCAGTCCAAGCTGAGCAAAGACCCCAACGAGAAGCGCGATCACA
TGGTCCTGCTGGAGTTCGTGACCGCCGCCGGGATCACTCTCGGCATGGACGAGCTGTACAAGGGTAGTGG
TAGTGGGGAGTTTCTGGCAACCACACTGGAACGGATCGAGAAAAATTTCGTGATTACTGATCCGAGACTG
CCTGACAACCCAATCATTTTTGCGAGCGATTCCTTCCTGCAGCTGACAGAATATTCTCGGGAAGAGATCC
TGGGGCGCAATTGCCGTTTTCTGCAGGGACCCGAGACAGACCGTGCCACTGTTCGGAAAATCAGAGATGC
TATTGACAACCAGACTGAAGTGACCGTTCAGCTGATCAATTATACCAAGAGCGGCAAGAAGTTCTGGAAC
GTGTTCCACCTGCAGCCGATGCGCGATTATAAGGGCGACGTCCAGTACTTCATTGGCGTGCAGCTGGATG
GCACCGAACGTCTTCATGGCGCCGCTGAGCGTGAGGCGGTCTGCCTGATCAAAAAGACAGCCTTTCAGAT
TGCTGAGGCAGCGAACGACGAAAATTACTTTTAGACGCGTCGGGCCGCGGTAACAATTGTTAACTAACTT
AAGCTAGCAACGGTTTCCCTCTAGCGGGATCAATTCCGCCCCCCCCCCCTAACGTTACTGGCCGAAGCCG
CTTGGAATAAGGCCGGTGTGCGTTTGTCTATATGTTATTTTCCACCATATTGCCGTCTTTTGGCAATGTG
AGGGCCCGGAAACCTGGCCCTGTCTTCTTGACGAGCATTCCTAGGGGTCTTTCCCCTCTCGCCAAAGGAA
TGCAAGGTCTGTTGAATGTCGTGAAGGAAGCAGTTCCTCTGGAAGCTTCTTGAAGACAAACAACGTCTGT
AGCGACCCTTTGCAGGCAGCGGAACCCCCCACCTGGCGACAGGTGCCTCTGCGGCCAAAAGCCACGTGTA
TAAGATACACCTGCAAAGGCGGCACAACCCCAGTGCCACGTTGTGAGTTGGATAGTTGTGGAAAGAGTCA
AATGGCTCTCCTCAAGCGTATTCAACAAGGGGCTGAAGGATGCCCAGAAGGTACCCCATTGTATGGGATC
TGATCTGGGGCCTCGGTGCACATGCTTTACATGTGTTTAGTCGAGGTTAAAAAAACGTCTAGGCCCCCCG
AACCACGGGGACGTGGTTTTCCTTTGAAAAACACGATAATACCATGGTCATGAAAACATTTAACATTTCT
CAACAAGATCTAGAATTAGTAGAAGTAGCGACAGAGAAGATTACAATGCTTTATGAGGATAATAAACATC
ATGTGGGAGCGGCAATTCGTACGAAAACAGGAGAAATCATTTCGGCAGTACATATTGAAGCGTATATAGG
ACGAGTAACTGTTTGTGCAGAAGCCATTGCGATTGGTAGTGCAGTTTCGAATGGACAAAAGGATTTTGAC
ACGATTGTAGCTGTTAGACACCCTTATTCTGACGAAGTAGATAGAAGTATTCGAGTGGTAAGTCCTTGTG
GTATGTGTAGGGAGTTGATTTCAGACTATGCACCAGATTGTTTTGTGTTAATAGAAATGAATGGCAAGTT
AGTCAAAACTACGATTGAAGAACTCATTCCACTCAAATATACCCGAAATTAACCCGGGCGGGGCGCGTCT
GGAACAATCAACCTCTGGATTACAAAATTTGTGAAAGATTGACTGGTATTCTTAACTATGTTGCTCCTTT
TACGCTATGTGGATACGCTGCTTTAATGCCTTTGTATCATGCTATTGCTTCCCGTATGGCTTTCATTTTC
TCCTCCTTGTATAAATCCTGGTTGCTGTCTCTTTATGAGGAGTTGTGGCCCGTTGTCAGGCAACGTGGCG
TGGTGTGCACTGTGTTTGCTGACGCAACCCCCACTGGTTGGGGCATTGCCACCACCTGTCAGCTCCTTTC
CGGGACTTTCGCTTTCCCCCTCCCTATTGCCACGGCGGAACTCATCGCCGCCTGCCTTGCCCGCTGCTGG
ACAGGGGCTCGGCTGTTGGGCACTGACAATTCCGTGGTGTTGTCGGGGAAGCTGACGTCCTTTCCATGGC
TGCTCGCCTGTGTTGCCACCTGGATTCTGCGCGGGACGTCCTTCTGCTACGTCCCTTCGGCCCTCAATCC
AGCGGACCTTCCTTCCCGCGGCCTGCTGCCGGCTCTGCGGCCTCTTCCGCGTCTTCGCCTTCGCCCTCAG
ACGAGTCGGATCTCCCTTTGGGCCGCCTCCCCGCCTGGAATTAATTCTGCAGTCGAGACCTAGAAAAACA
TGGAGCAATCACAAGTAGCAATACAGCAGCTACCAATGCTGATTGTGCCTGGCTAGAAGCACAAGAGGAG
GAGGAGGTGGGTTTTCCAGTCACACCTCAGGTACCTTTAAGACCAATGACTTACAAGGCAGCTGTAGATC
TTAGCCACTTTTTAAAAGAAAAGAGGGGACTGGAAGGGCTAATTCGCTCCCAACGAAGACAAGATATCCT
TGATCTGTGGATCTACCACACACAAGGCTACTTCCCTGATTAGCAGAACTACACACCAGGGCCAGGGGTC
AGATATCCACTGACCTTTGGATGGTGCTACAAGCTAGTACCAGTTGAGCCAGATAAGGTAGAAGAGGCCA
ATAAAGGAGAGAACACCAGCTTGTTACACCCTGTGAGCCTGCATGGGATGGATGACCCGGAGAGAGAAGT
GTTAGAGTGGAGGTTTGACAGCCGCCTAGCATTTCATCACGTGGCCCGAGAGCTGCATCCGGAGTACTTC
AAGAACTGCTGATATCGAGCTTGCTACAAGGGACTTTCCGCTGGGGACTTTCCAGGGAGGCGTGGCCTGG
GCGGGACTGGGGAGTGGCGAGCCCTCAGATCCTGCATATAAGCAGCTGCTTTTTGCCTGTACTGGGTCTC
TCTGGTTAGACCAGATCTGAGCCTGGGAGCTCTCTGGCTAACTAGGGAACCCACTGCTTAAGCCTCAATA
AAGCTTGCCTTGAGTGCTTCAAGTAGTGTGTGCCCGTCTGTTGTGTGACTCTGGTAACTAGAGATCCCTC
AGACCCTTTTAGTCAGTGTGGAAAATCTCTAGCAGTAGTAGTTCATGTCATCTTATTATTCAGTATTTAT
AACTTGCAAAGAAATGAATATCAGAGAGTGAGAGGCCTTGACATTGCTAGCGTTTACCGTCGACCTCTAG
CTAGAGCTTGGCGTAATCATGGTCATAGCTGTTTCCTGTGTGAAATTGTTATCCGCTCACAATTCCACAC
AACATACGAGCCGGAAGCATAAAGTGTAAAGCCTGGGGTGCCTAATGAGTGAGCTAACTCACATTAATTG
CGTTGCGCTCACTGCCCGCTTTCCAGTCGGGAAACCTGTCGTGCCAGCTGCATTAATGAATCGGCCAACG
CGCGGGGAGAGGCGGTTTGTGTATTGGGCGCTCTTCCGCTTCCTCGCTCACTGACTCGCTGCGCTCGGTC
GTTCGGCTGCGGCGAGCGGTATCAGCTCACTCAAAGGCGGTAATACGGTTATCCACAGAATCAGGGGATA
ACGCAGGAAAGAACATGTGAGCAAAAGGCCAGCAAAAGGCCAGGAACCGTAAAAAGGCCGCGTTGCTGGC
GTTTTTCCATAGGCTCCGCCCCCCTGACGAGCATCACAAAAATCGACGCTCAAGTCAGAGGTGGCGAAAC
CCGACAGGACTATAAAGATACCAGGCGTTTCCCCCTGGAAGCTCCCTCGTGCGCTCTCCTGTTCCGACCC
TGCCGCTTACCGGATACCTGTCCGCCTTTCTCCCTTCGGGAAGCGTGGCGCTTTCTCATAGCTCACGCTG
TAGGTATCTCAGTTCGGTGTAGGTCGTTCGCTCCAAGCTGGGCTGTGTGCACGAACCCCCCGTTCAGCCC
GACCGCTGCGCCTTATCCGGTAACTATCGTCTTGAGTCCAACCCGGTAAGACACGACTTATCGCCACTGG
CAGCAGCCACTGGTAACAGGATTAGCAGAGCGAGGTATGTAGGCGGTGCTACAGAGTTCTTGAAGTGGTG
GCCTAACTACGGCTACACTAGAAGAACAGTATTTGGTATCTGCGCTCTGCTGAAGCCAGTTACCTTCGGA
AAAAGAGTTGGTAGCTCTTGATCCGGCAAACAAACCACCGCTGGTAGCGGTGGTTTTTTTGTTTGCAAGC
AGCAGATTACGCGCAGAAAAAAAGGATCTCAAGAAGATCCTTTGATCTTTTCTACGGGGTCTGACGCTCA
GTGGAACGAAAACTCACGTTAAGGGATTTTGGTCATGAGATTATCAAAAAGGATCTTCACCTAGATCCTT
TTAAATTAAAAATGAAGTTTTAAATCAATCTAAAGTATATATGAGTAAACTTGGTCTGACAGTTACCAAT
GCTTAATCAGTGAGGCACCTATCTCAGCGATCTGTCTATTTCGTTCATCCATAGTTGCCTGACTCCCCGT
CGTGTAGATAACTACGATACGGGAGGGCTTACCATCTGGCCCCAGTGCTGCAATGATACCGCGAGACCCA
CGCTCACCGGCTCCAGATTTATCAGCAATAAACCAGCCAGCCGGAAGGGCCGAGCGCAGAAGTGGTCCTG
CAACTTTATCCGCCTCCATCCAGTCTATTAATTGTTGCCGGGAAGCTAGAGTAAGTAGTTCGCCAGTTAA
TAGTTTGCGCAACGTTGTTGCCATTGCTACAGGCATCGTGGTGTCACGCTCGTCGTTTGGTATGGCTTCA
TTCAGCTCCGGTTCCCAACGATCAAGGCGAGTTACATGATCCCCCATGTTGTGCAAAAAAGCGGTTAGCT
CCTTCGGTCCTCCGATCGTTGTCAGAAGTAAGTTGGCCGCAGTGTTATCACTCATGGTTATGGCAGCACT
GCATAATTCTCTTACTGTCATGCCATCCGTAAGATGCTTTTCTGTGACTGGTGAGTACTCAACCAAGTCA
TTCTGAGAATAGTGTATGCGGCGACCGAGTTGCTCTTGCCCGGCGTCAATACGGGATAATACCGCGCCAC
ATAGCAGAACTTTAAAAGTGCTCATCATTGGAAAACGTTCTTCGGGGCGAAAACTCTCAAGGATCTTACC
GCTGTTGAGATCCAGTTCGATGTAACCCACTCGTGCACCCAACTGATCTTCAGCATCTTTTACTTTCACC
AGCGTTTCTGGGTGAGCAAAAACAGGAAGGCAAAATGCCGCAAAAAAGGGAATAAGGGCGACACGGAAAT
GTTGAATACTCATACTCTTCCTTTTTCAATATTATTGAAGCATTTATCAGGGTTATTGTCTCATGAGCGG
ATACATATTTGAATGTATTTAGAAAAATAAACAAATAGGGGTTCCGCGCACATTTCCCCGAAAAGTGCCA
CCTGACGTCGACGGATCGGGAGATCAACTTGTTTATTGCAGCTTATAATGGTTACAAATAAAGCAATAGC
ATCACAAATTTCACAAATAAAGCATTTTTTTCACTGCATTCTAGTTGTGGTTTGTCCAAACTCATCAATG
TATCTTATCATGTCTGGATCAACTGGATAACTCAAGCTAACCAAAATCATCCCAAACTTCCCACCCCATA
CCCTATTACCACTGCCAATTACCTGTGGTTTCATTTACTCTAAACCTGTGATTCCTCTGAATTATTTTCA
TTTTAAAGAAATTGTATTTGTTAAATATGTACTACAAACTTAGTAGT
Features (pLannotate 1.2.2; 26 found; start..end, strand, type, name):
    377..634     +  LTR            5' LTR (truncated): truncated 5' long terminal repeat (LTR) from HIV-1
    681..806     +  misc_feature   HIV-1 Ψ: packaging signal of human immunodeficiency virus type 1
    790..1128    +  CDS            HIV-1 gag (fragment): gag protein from human immunodeficiency virus 1; gag
   1303..1536    +  misc_feature   RRE: The Rev response element (RRE) of HIV-1 allows for Rev-dependent mRNA export from the nucleus to the cytoplasm.
   1913..2013    +  CDS            Rev (fragment): human immunodeficiency virus 1 (HIV-1) Rev protein; rev; enhances nuclear export of unspliced and incompletely spliced viral mRNAs
   2028..2143    +  misc_feature   cPPT/CTS: central polypurine tract and central termination sequence of HIV-1 (lacking the first T)
   2899..3110    +  promoter       EF-1α core promoter: core promoter for human elongation factor EF-1α
   3111..3220    +  intron         EF-1α intron A (fragment): intron upstream of the start codon of human EF-1α
   3846..4049    +  intron         EF-1α intron A: truncated intron upstream of the start codon of human EF-1α
   4072..5082    +  CDS            Cacng2: CCG2_MOUSE - Also known as Stg. Experimental evidence at protein level: Swiss-Prot protein existence level 1. Regulates the trafficking and gating properties of AMPA- selective glutamate receptors (AMPARs). Promotes their targeting to the cell membrane and synapses and modulates their gating properties by slowing their rates of activation, deactivation and desensitization. Does not show subunit-specific AMPA receptor regulation and regulates all AMPAR subunits. Thought to stabilize the calcium channel in an inactivated (closed) state (By similarity). From Mus musculus (Mouse).
   5089..5802    +  CDS            mTurquoise2: mTurquoise2 is a basic (constitutively fluorescent) cyan fluorescent protein published in 2012, derived from Aequorea victoria. It is reported to be a rapidly-maturing monomer with very low acid sensitivity.
   5845..6162    +  CDS            miniSOG: miniSOG is a basic (constitutively fluorescent) cyan fluorescent protein published in 2011, derived from Arabidopsis thaliana. It requires the cofactor flavin for fluorescence.
   6340..6901    +  misc_feature   IRES: internal ribosome entry site (IRES) of the encephalomyocarditis virus (EMCV)
   6910..7329    +  CDS            bsr: BSR_BACCE - Experimental evidence at protein level: Swiss-Prot protein existence level 1. Catalyzes the deamination of the cytosine moiety of the antibiotics blasticidin S, cytomycin and acetylblasticidin S. From Bacillus cereus.
   7356..7944    +  misc_feature   WPRE: woodchuck hepatitis virus posttranscriptional regulatory element
   7961..8479    +  CDS            nef (fragment): NEF_HV1BR - Experimental evidence at protein level: Swiss-Prot protein existence level 1. Extracellular Nef protein targets CD4(+) T-lymphocytes for apoptosis by interacting with CXCR4 surface receptors (PubMed:14990729). From Human immunodeficiency virus type 1 group M subtype B (isolate BRU/LAI) (HIV-1).
   8527..8784    +  LTR            5' LTR (truncated): truncated 5' long terminal repeat (LTR) from HIV-1
   8934..8956    -  protein_bind   lac operator (fragment): The lac repressor binds to the lac operator to inhibit transcription in E. coli. This inhibition can be relieved by adding lactose or isopropyl-β-D-thiogalactopyranoside (IPTG). lac repressor encoded by lacI
   8960..8990    -  promoter       lac promoter: promoter for the E. coli lac operon
   9005..9026    -  protein_bind   CAP binding site: CAP binding activates transcription in the presence of cAMP. E. coli catabolite activator protein
   9039..9131    -  CDS            lacI (fragment): lac repressor; lacI; The lac repressor binds to the lac operator to inhibit transcription in E. coli. This inhibition can be relieved by adding lactose or isopropyl-β-D-thiogalactopyranoside (IPTG).
   9314..9902    -  rep_origin     ori: high-copy-number ColE1/pMB1/pBR322/pUC origin of replication
  10073..10933   -  CDS            AmpR: β-lactamase; bla; confers resistance to ampicillin, carbenicillin, and related antibiotics
  10934..11038   -  promoter       AmpR promoter: bla
  11086..11220   +  polyA_signal   SV40 poly(A) signal: SV40 polyadenylation signal
  11387..329     +  CDS            nef (fragment) (across the origin): NEF_HV1BR - Experimental evidence at protein level: Swiss-Prot protein existence level 1. Extracellular Nef protein targets CD4(+) T-lymphocytes for apoptosis by interacting with CXCR4 surface receptors (PubMed:14990729). From Human immunodeficiency virus type 1 group M subtype B (isolate BRU/LAI) (HIV-1).
