[The description below was written by a language model from this plasmid's Addgene catalogue record and pLannotate feature annotations shown in this document.]
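Description:
pLV_Stargazin-mTurquoise2-iLID is a second-generation lentiviral transfer plasmid for mammalian expression, catalogued at about 11.4 kb (the sequenced record is 11,387 nt, slightly shorter than the listed total). It is maintained in E. coli through a high-copy ColE1/pUC-type origin and an ampicillin resistance gene. The viral portion carries HIV-1 LTR sequences flanking the Ψ packaging signal with a gag fragment, the Rev response element for Rev-dependent export of the genomic RNA, and a cPPT/CTS. Both LTRs are annotated as truncated with adjacent nef-derived sequence. The record does not say whether the vector is self-inactivating. A WPRE sits upstream of the 3' LTR to enhance transcript expression.

The payload is driven by the human EF1α promoter with its intron A and encodes a single synthetic fusion of about 2.2 kb. Mouse Stargazin (Cacng2), a multi-pass transmembrane protein, sits at the N terminus, followed by the cyan fluorescent protein mTurquoise2 and then iLID. The annotation tool labels the iLID region as miniSOG. This most likely reflects homology, since both are built on phototropin LOV2 domains, and the catalogue identifies the module as iLID, the light-inducible dimerizer derived from an earlier deposited plasmid. Downstream, an EMCV IRES links the blasticidin deaminase gene bsr to the same transcript, so blasticidin selection enriches for cells that express the fusion.

According to the record, Stargazin anchors iLID at the plasma membrane with slow lateral diffusion. This suits local optogenetic recruitment of a binding partner to illuminated membrane regions, with mTurquoise2 reporting anchor expression and localization.
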