Addgene plasmid #161001: pLV_Stargazin-mTurquoise2-iLID
Purpose: Mammalian expression of mTurquoise2-tagged iLID anchored to the plasma membrane via N-terminal fusion to Stargazin for slow diffusion
Depositing lab: Sean R Collins. Depositing organization: University of California, Davis. Publication: Optimized iLID Membrane Anchors for Local Optogenetic Protein Recruitment. Natwick DE, Collins SR. ACS Synth Biol. 2021 May 21;10(5):1009-1023. doi: 10.1021/acssynbio.0c00511. Epub 2021 Apr 12. PubMed 33843200.
Backbone
  Vector backbone: pLenti 2nd gen
  Backbone size w/o insert (bp): 9240
  Total vector size (bp): 11433
  Vector type: Mammalian Expression, Lentiviral
  Selectable markers: Blasticidin
Growth in bacteria
  Bacterial resistance: Ampicillin, 100 μg/mL
  Growth temperature: 30°C
  Growth strain: NEB Stable
  Copy number: Unknown
Gene/Insert
  Gene/Insert name: Stargazin-mTurquoise2-iLID
  Species: Synthetic
  Insert size (bp): 2193
  Promoter: EF1a
  Cloning method: Gibson Cloning
  Sequencing primers: 5′ ggagtacgtcgtctttaggt; 3′ cgtcttttggcaatgtgagg
Resource information
  A portion of this plasmid was derived from a plasmid made by: The iLID sequence was originally cloned by Dr. Brian Kuhlman's lab (Addgene plasmid #60411)
Terms and licenses: Academic/Nonprofit Terms; Industry Terms: Not Available to Industry
How to cite: pLV_Stargazin-mTurquoise2-iLID was a gift from Sean R Collins (Addgene plasmid # 161001 ; http://n2t.net/addgene:161001 ; RRID:Addgene_161001)
